>Addgene plasmid #142018 | TFORF2302 | addgene full sequence | sequence record 395919 | Addgene NGS Result
TTAATGTAGTCTTATGCAATACTCTTGTAGTCTTGCAACATGGTAACGATGAGTTAGCAACATGCCTTAC
AAGGAGAGAAAAAGCACCGTGCATGCCGATTGGTGGAAGTAAGGTGGTACGATCGTGCCTTATTAGGAAG
GCAACAGACGGGTCTGACATGGATTGGACGAACCACTGAATTGCCGCATTGCAGAGATATTGTATTTAAG
TGCCTAGCTCGATACATAAACGGGTCTCTCTGGTTAGACCAGATCTGAGCCTGGGAGCTCTCTGGCTAAC
TAGGGAACCCACTGCTTAAGCCTCAATAAAGCTTGCCTTGAGTGCTTCAAGTAGTGTGTGCCCGTCTGTT
GTGTGACTCTGGTAACTAGAGATCCCTCAGACCCTTTTAGTCAGTGTGGAAAATCTCTAGCAGTGGCGCC
CGAACAGGGACTTGAAAGCGAAAGGGAAACCAGAGGAGCTCTCTCGACGCAGGACTCGGCTTGCTGAAGC
GCGCACGGCAAGAGGCGAGGGGCGGCGACTGGTGAGTACGCCAAAAATTTTGACTAGCGGAGGCTAGAAG
GAGAGAGATGGGTGCGAGAGCGTCAGTATTAAGCGGGGGAGAATTAGATCGCGATGGGAAAAAATTCGGT
TAAGGCCAGGGGGAAAGAAAAAATATAAATTAAAACATATAGTATGGGCAAGCAGGGAGCTAGAACGATT
CGCAGTTAATCCTGGCCTGTTAGAAACATCAGAAGGCTGTAGACAAATACTGGGACAGCTACAACCATCC
CTTCAGACAGGATCAGAAGAACTTAGATCATTATATAATACAGTAGCAACCCTCTATTGTGTGCATCAAA
GGATAGAGATAAAAGACACCAAGGAAGCTTTAGACAAGATAGAGGAAGAGCAAAACAAAAGTAAGACCAC
CGCACAGCAAGCGGCCGCTGATCTTCAGACCTGGAGGAGGAGATATGAGGGACAATTGGAGAAGTGAATT
ATATAAATATAAAGTAGTAAAAATTGAACCATTAGGAGTAGCACCCACCAAGGCAAAGAGAAGAGTGGTG
CAGAGAGAAAAAAGAGCAGTGGGAATAGGAGCTTTGTTCCTTGGGTTCTTGGGAGCAGCAGGAAGCACTA
TGGGCGCAGCGTCAATGACGCTGACGGTACAGGCCAGACAATTATTGTCTGGTATAGTGCAGCAGCAGAA
CAATTTGCTGAGGGCTATTGAGGCGCAACAGCATCTGTTGCAACTCACAGTCTGGGGCATCAAGCAGCTC
CAGGCAAGAATCCTGGCTGTGGAAAGATACCTAAAGGATCAACAGCTCCTGGGGATTTGGGGTTGCTCTG
GAAAACTCATTTGCACCACTGCTGTGCCTTGGAATGCTAGTTGGAGTAATAAATCTCTGGAACAGATTTG
GAATCACACGACCTGGATGGAGTGGGACAGAGAAATTAACAATTACACAAGCTTAATACACTCCTTAATT
GAAGAATCGCAAAACCAGCAAGAAAAGAATGAACAAGAATTATTGGAATTAGATAAATGGGCAAGTTTGT
GGAATTGGTTTAACATAACAAATTGGCTGTGGTATATAAAATTATTCATAATGATAGTAGGAGGCTTGGT
AGGTTTAAGAATAGTTTTTGCTGTACTTTCTATAGTGAATAGAGTTAGGCAGGGATATTCACCATTATCG
TTTCAGACCCACCTCCCAACCCCGAGGGGACCCATGCATTGCATCTCAATTAGTCAGCAACCAGGTGTGG
AAAGTCCCCAGGCTCCCCAGCAGGCAGAAGTATGCAAAGCATGCGTCTCAATTAGTCAGCAACCATAGTC
CCGCCCCTAACTCCGCCCATCCCGCCCCTAACTCCGCCCAGTTCCGCCCATTCTCCGCCCCATGGCTGAC
TAATTTTTTTTATTTATGCAGAGGCCGAGGCCGCCTCGGCCTCTGAGCTATTCCAGAAGTAGTGAGGAGG
CTTTTTTGGAGGCCTAGGCTTTTGCAAAAAGCTTTCTAGAGGTACCACCGGAGCTTACCATGACCGAGTA
CAAGCCCACGGTGCGCCTCGCCACCCGCGACGACGTCCCCAGGGCCGTACGCACCCTCGCCGCCGCGTTC
GCCGACTACCCCGCCACGCGCCACACCGTCGATCCGGACCGCCACATCGAGCGGGTCACCGAGCTGCAAG
AACTCTTCCTCACGCGCGTCGGGCTCGACATCGGCAAGGTGTGGGTCGCGGACGACGGCGCCGCCGTGGC
GGTCTGGACCACGCCGGAGAGCGTCGAAGCGGGGGCGGTGTTCGCCGAGATCGGCCCGCGCATGGCCGAG
TTGAGCGGTTCCCGGCTGGCCGCGCAGCAACAGATGGAAGGCCTCCTGGCGCCGCACCGGCCCAAGGAGC
CCGCGTGGTTCCTGGCCACCGTCGGCGTCTCGCCCGACCACCAGGGCAAGGGTCTGGGCAGCGCCGTCGT
GCTCCCCGGAGTGGAGGCGGCCGAGCGCGCCGGGGTGCCCGCCTTCCTGGAGACCTCCGCGCCCCGCAAC
CTCCCCTTCTACGAGCGGCTCGGCTTCACCGTCACCGCCGACGTCGAGGTGCCCGAAGGACCGCGCACCT
GGTGCATGACCCGCAAGCCCGGTGCCAGTTAACGAATTCTAGATCTTGAGACAAATGGCAGTATTCATCC
ACAATTTTAAAAGAAAAGGGGGGATTGGGGGGTACAGTGCAGGGGAAAGAATAGTAGACATAATAGCAAC
AGACATACAAACTAAAGAATTACAAAAACAAATTACAAAAATTCAAAATTTTCGGGTTTATTACAGGGAC
AGCAGAGATCCACTTTGGCGCCGGCTCGAGGCCTGCAGGTGCAAAGATGGATAAAGTTTTAAACAGAGAG
GAATCTTTGCAGCTAATGGACCTTCTAGGTCTTGAAAGGAGTGGGAATTGGCTCCGGTGCCCGTCAGTGG
GCAGAGCGCACATCGCCCACAGTCCCCGAGAAGTTGGGGGGAGGGGTCGGCAATTGAACCGGTGCCTAGA
GAAGGTGGCGCGGGGTAAACTGGGAAAGTGATGTCGTGTACTGGCTCCGCCTTTTTCCCGAGGGTGGGGG
AGAACCGTATATAAGTGCAGTAGTCGCCGTGAACGTTCTTTTTCGCAACGGGTTTGCCGCCAGAACACAG
GTAAGTGCCGTGTGTGGTTCCCGCGGGCCTGGCCTCTTTACGGGTTATGGCCCTTGCGTGCCTTGAATTA
CTTCCACCTGGCTGCAGTACGTGATTCTTGATCCCGAGCTTCGGGTTGGAAGTGGGTGGGAGAGTTCGAG
GCCTTGCGCTTAAGGAGCCCCTTCGCCTCGTGCTTGAGTTGAGGCCTGGCCTGGGCGCTGGGGCCGCCGC
GTGCGAATCTGGTGGCACCTTCGCGCCTGTCTCGCTGCTTTCGATAAGTCTCTAGCCATTTAAAATTTTT
GATGACCTGCTGCGACGCTTTTTTTCTGGCAAGATAGTCTTGTAAATGCGGGCCAAGATCTGCACACTGG
TATTTCGGTTTTTGGGGCCGCGGGCGGCGACGGGGCCCGTGCGTCCCAGCGCACATGTTCGGCGAGGCGG
GGCCTGCGAGCGCGGCCACCGAGAATCGGACGGGGGTAGTCTCAAGCTGGCCGGCCTGCTCTGGTGCCTG
GCCTCGCGCCGCCGTGTATCGCCCCGCCCTGGGCGGCAAGGCTGGCCCGGTCGGCACCAGTTGCGTGAGC
GGAAAGATGGCCGCTTCCCGGCCCTGCTGCAGGGAGCTCAAAATGGAGGACGCGGCGCTCGGGAGAGCGG
GCGGGTGAGTCACCCACACAAAGGAAAAGGGCCTTTCCGTCCTCAGCCGTCGCTTCATGTGACTCCACGG
AGTACCGGGCGCCGTCCAGGCACCTCGATTAGTTCTCGAGCTTTTGGAGTACGTCGTCTTTAGGTTGGGG
GGAGGGGTTTTATGCGATGGAGTTTCCCCACACTGAGTGGGTGGAGACTGAAGTTAGGCCAGCTTGGCAC
TTGATGTAATTCTCCTTGGAATTTGCCCTTTTTGAGTTTGGATCTTGGTTCATTCTCAAGCCTCAGACAG
TGGTTCAAAGTTTTTTTCTTCCATTTCAGGTGTCGTGAGGCTAGCACCGCCACCATGCGTTGCCTGGCTC
CACGCCCTGCTGGGTCCTACCTGTCAGAGCCCCAAGGCAGCTCACAGTGTGCCACCATGGAGTTGGGGCC
CCTAGAAGGTGGCTACCTGGAGCTTCTTAACAGCGATGCTGACCCCCTGTGCCTCTACCACTTCTATGAC
CAGATGGACCTGGCTGGAGAAGAAGAGATTGAGCTCTACTCAGAACCCGACACAGACACCATCAACTGCG
ACCAGTTCAGCAGGCTGTTGTGTGACATGGAAGGTGATGAAGAGACCAGGGAGGCTTATGCCAATATCGC
GGAACTGGACCAGTATGTCTTCCAGGACTCCCAGCTGGAGGGCCTGAGCAAGGACATTTTCAAGCACATA
GGACCAGATGAAGTGATCGGTGAGAGTATGGAGATGCCAGCAGAAGTTGGGCAGAAAAGTCAGAAAAGAC
CCTTCCCAGAGGAGCTTCCGGCAGACCTGAAGCACTGGAAGCCAGCTGAGCCCCCCACTGTGGTGACTGG
CAGTCTCCTAGTGGGACCAGTGAGCGACTGCTCCACCCTGCCCTGCCTGCCACTGCCTGCGCTGTTCAAC
CAGGAGCCAGCCTCCGGCCAGATGCGCCTGGAGAAAACCGACCAGATTCCCATGCCTTTCTCCAGTTCCT
CGTTGAGCTGCCTGAATCTCCCTGAGGGACCCATCCAGTTTGTCCCCACCATCTCCACTCTGCCCCATGG
GCTCTGGCAAATCTCTGAGGCTGGAACAGGGGTCTCCAGTATATTCATCTACCATGGTGAGGTGCCCCAG
GCCAGCCAAGTACCCCCTCCCAGTGGATTCACTGTCCACGGCCTCCCAACATCTCCAGACCGGCCAGGCT
CCACCAGCCCCTTCGCTCCATCAGCCACTGACCTGCCCAGCATGCCTGAACCTGCCCTGACCTCCCGAGC
AAACATGACAGAGCACAAGACGTCCCCCACCCAATGCCCGGCAGCTGGAGAGGTCTCCAACAAGCTTCCA
AAATGGCCTGAGCCGGTGGAGCAGTTCTACCGCTCACTGCAGGACACGTATGGTGCCGAGCCCGCAGGCC
CGGATGGCATCCTAGTGGAGGTGGATCTGGTGCAGGCCAGGCTGGAGAGGAGCAGCAGCAAGAGCCTGGA
GCGGGAACTGGCCACCCCGGACTGGGCAGAACGGCAGCTGGCCCAAGGAGGCCTGGCTGAGGTGCTGTTG
GCTGCCAAGGAGCACCGGCGGCCGCGTGAGACACGAGTGATTGCTGTGCTGGGCAAAGCTGGTCAGGGCA
AGAGCTATTGGGCTGGGGCAGTGAGCCGGGCCTGGGCTTGTGGCCGGCTTCCCCAGTACGACTTTGTCTT
CTCTGTCCCCTGCCATTGCTTGAACCGTCCGGGGGATGCCTATGGCCTGCAGGATCTGCTCTTCTCCCTG
GGCCCACAGCCACTCGTGGCGGCCGATGAGGTTTTCAGCCACATCTTGAAGAGACCTGACCGCGTTCTGC
TCATCCTAGACGGCTTCGAGGAGCTGGAAGCGCAAGATGGCTTCCTGCACAGCACGTGCGGACCGGCACC
GGCGGAGCCCTGCTCCCTCCGGGGGCTGCTGGCCGGCCTTTTCCAGAAGAAGCTGCTCCGAGGTTGCACC
CTCCTCCTCACAGCCCGGCCCCGGGGCCGCCTGGTCCAGAGCCTGAGCAAGGCCGACGCCCTATTTGAGC
TGTCCGGCTTCTCCATGGAGCAGGCCCAGGCATACGTGATGCGCTACTTTGAGAGCTCAGGGATGACAGA
GCACCAAGACAGAGCCCTGACGCTCCTCCGGGACCGGCCACTTCTTCTCAGTCACAGCCACAGCCCTACT
TTGTGCCGGGCAGTGTGCCAGCTCTCAGAGGCCCTGCTGGAGCTTGGGGAGGACGCCAAGCTGCCCTCCA
CGCTCACGGGACTCTATGTCGGCCTGCTGGGCCGTGCAGCCCTCGACAGCCCCCCCGGGGCCCTGGCAGA
GCTGGCCAAGCTGGCCTGGGAGCTGGGCCGCAGACATCAAAGTACCCTACAGGAGGACCAGTTCCCATCC
GCAGACGTGAGGACCTGGGCGATGGCCAAAGGCTTAGTCCAACACCCACCGCGGGCCGCAGAGTCCGAGC
TGGCCTTCCCCAGCTTCCTCCTGCAATGCTTCCTGGGGGCCCTGTGGCTGGCTCTGAGTGGCGAAATCAA
GGACAAGGAGCTCCCGCAGTACCTAGCATTGACCCCAAGGAAGAAGAGGCCCTATGACAACTGGCTGGAG
GGCGTGCCACGCTTTCTGGCTGGGCTGATCTTCCAGCCTCCCGCCCGCTGCCTGGGAGCCCTACTCGGGC
CATCGGCGGCTGCCTCGGTGGACAGGAAGCAGAAGGTGCTTGCGAGGTACCTGAAGCGGCTGCAGCCGGG
GACACTGCGGGCGCGGCAGCTGCTGGAGCTGCTGCACTGCGCCCACGAGGCCGAGGAGGCTGGAATTTGG
CAGCACGTGGTACAGGAGCTCCCCGGCCGCCTCTCTTTTCTGGGCACCCGCCTCACGCCTCCTGATGCAC
ATGTACTGGGCAAGGCCTTGGAGGCGGCGGGCCAAGACTTCTCCCTGGACCTCCGCAGCACTGGCATTTG
CCCCTCTGGATTGGGGAGCCTCGTGGGACTCAGCTGTGTCACCCGTTTCAGGGCTGCCTTGAGCGACACG
GTGGCGCTGTGGGAGTCCCTGCAGCAGCATGGGGAGACCAAGCTACTTCAGGCAGCAGAGGAGAAGTTCA
CCATCGAGCCTTTCAAAGCCAAGTCCCTGAAGGATGTGGAAGACCTGGGAAAGCTTGTGCAGACTCAGAG
GACGAGAAGTTCCTCGGAAGACACAGCTGGGGAGCTCCCTGCTGTTCGGGACCTAAAGAAACTGGAGTTT
GCGCTGGGCCCTGTCTCAGGCCCCCAGGCTTTCCCCAAACTGGTGCGGATCCTCACGGCCTTTTCCTCCC
TGCAGCATCTGGACCTGGATGCGCTGAGTGAGAACAAGATCGGGGACGAGGGTGTCTCGCAGCTCTCAGC
CACCTTCCCCCAGCTGAAGTCCTTGGAAACCCTCAATCTGTCCCAGAACAACATCACTGACCTGGGTGCC
TACAAACTCGCCGAGGCCCTGCCTTCGCTCGCTGCATCCCTGCTCAGGCTAAGCTTGTACAATAACTGCA
TCTGCGACGTGGGAGCCGAGAGCTTGGCTCGTGTGCTTCCGGACATGGTGTCCCTCCGGGTGATGGACGT
CCAGTACAACAAGTTCACGGCTGCCGGGGCCCAGCAGCTCGCTGCCAGCCTTCGGAGGTGTCCTCATGTG
GAGACGCTGGCGATGTGGACGCCCACCATCCCATTCAGTGTCCAGGAACACCTGCAACAACAGGATTCAC
GGATCAGCCTGAGATAGTAATGAACTAGTCCGTAACTTGAAAGTATTTCGATTTCTTGGCTTTATATATC
TTGTGGAAAGGACGAAATTCTCATACTATCCGCTGTCGAACGCGTTAAGTCGACAATCAACCTCTGGATT
ACAAAATTTGTGAAAGATTGACTGGTATTCTTAACTATGTTGCTCCTTTTACGCTATGTGGATACGCTGC
TTTAATGCCTTTGTATCATGCTATTGCTTCCCGTATGGCTTTCATTTTCTCCTCCTTGTATAAATCCTGG
TTGCTGTCTCTTTATGAGGAGTTGTGGCCCGTTGTCAGGCAACGTGGCGTGGTGTGCACTGTGTTTGCTG
ACGCAACCCCCACTGGTTGGGGCATTGCCACCACCTGTCAGCTCCTTTCCGGGACTTTCGCTTTCCCCCT
CCCTATTGCCACGGCGGAACTCATCGCCGCCTGCCTTGCCCGCTGCTGGACAGGGGCTCGGCTGTTGGGC
ACTGACAATTCCGTGGTGTTGTCGGGGAAATCATCGTCCTTTCCTTGGCTGCTCGCCTGTGTTGCCACCT
GGATTCTGCGCGGGACGTCCTTCTGCTACGTCCCTTCGGCCCTCAATCCAGCGGACCTTCCTTCCCGCGG
CCTGCTGCCGGCTCTGCGGCCTCTTCCGCGTCTTCGCCTTCGCCCTCAGACGAGTCGGATCTCCCTTTGG
GCCGCCTCCCCGCGTCGACTTTAAGACCAATGACTTACAAGGCAGCTGTAGATCTTAGCCACTTTTTAAA
AGAAAAGGGGGGACTGGAAGGGCTAATTCACTCCCAACGAAGACAAGATCTGCTTTTTGCTTGTACTGGG
TCTCTCTGGTTAGACCAGATCTGAGCCTGGGAGCTCTCTGGCTAACTAGGGAACCCACTGCTTAAGCCTC
AATAAAGCTTGCCTTGAGTGCTTCAAGTAGTGTGTGCCCGTCTGTTGTGTGACTCTGGTAACTAGAGATC
CCTCAGACCCTTTTAGTCAGTGTGGAAAATCTCTAGCAGTACGTATAGTAGTTCATGTCATCTTATTATT
CAGTATTTATAACTTGCAAAGAAATGAATATCAGAGAGTGAGAGGAACTTGTTTATTGCAGCTTATAATG
GTTACAAATAAAGCAATAGCATCACAAATTTCACAAATAAAGCATTTTTTTCACTGCATTCTAGTTGTGG
TTTGTCCAAACTCATCAATGTATCTTATCATGTCTGGCTCTAGCTATCCCGCCCCTAACTCCGCCCATCC
CGCCCCTAACTCCGCCCAGTTCCGCCCATTCTCCGCCCCATGGCTGACTAATTTTTTTTATTTATGCAGA
GGCCGAGGCCGCCTCGGCCTCTGAGCTATTCCAGAAGTAGTGAGGAGGCTTTTTTGGAGGCCTAGGGACG
TACCCAATTCGCCCTATAGTGAGTCGTATTACGCGCGCTCACTGGCCGTCGTTTTACAACGTCGTGACTG
GGAAAACCCTGGCGTTACCCAACTTAATCGCCTTGCAGCACATCCCCCTTTCGCCAGCTGGCGTAATAGC
GAAGAGGCCCGCACCGATCGCCCTTCCCAACAGTTGCGCAGCCTGAATGGCGAATGGG
[124 nt withheld, positions 9089-9212]
C
[91 nt withheld, positions 9214-9304]
A
[49 nt withheld, positions 9306-9354]
CCTTTGACGTTGGAGTCCACGTTCTTT
[37 nt withheld, positions 9382-9418]
ACCCTATCTCGGTCTATTCTTTTGATTTATAAGGGATTTTGCCGATTTCGGCCTATTGGTTAAAAAATGA
GCTGATTTAACAAAAATTTAACGCGAATTTTAACAAAATATTAACGCTTACAATTTAGGTGGCACTTTTC
GGGGAAATGTGCGCGGAACCCCTATTTGTTTATTTTTCTAAATACATTCAAATATGTATCCGCTCATGAG
ACAATAACCCTGATAAATGCTTCAATAATATTGAAAAAGGAAGAGTATGAGTATTCAACATTTCCGTGTC
GCCCTTATTCCCTTTTTTGCGGCATTTTGCCTTCCTGTTTTTGCTCACCCAGAAACGCTGGTGAAAGTAA
AAGATGCTGAAGATCAGTTGGGTGCACGAGTGGGTTACATCGAACTGGATCTCAACAGCGGTAAGATCCT
TGAGAGTTTTCGCCCCGAAGAACGTTTTCCAATGATGAGCACTTTTAAAGTTCTGCTATGTGGCGCGGTA
TTATCCCGTATTGACGCCGGGCAAGAGCAACTCGGTCGCCGCATACACTATTCTCAGAATGACTTGGTTG
AGTACTCACCAGTCACAGAAAAGCATCTTACGGATGGCATGACAGTAAGAGAATTATGCAGTGCTGCCAT
AACCATGAGTGATAACACTGCGGCCAACTTACTTCTGACAACGATCGGAGGACCGAAGGAGCTAACCGCT
TTTTTGCACAACATGGGGGATCATGTAACTCGCCTTGATCGTTGGGAACCGGAGCTGAATGAAGCCATAC
CAAACGACGAGCGTGACACCACGATGCCTGTAGCAATGGCAACAACGTTGCGCAAACTATTAACTGGCGA
ACTACTTACTCTAGCTTCCCGGCAACAATTAATAGACTGGATGGAGGCGGATAAAGTTGCAGGACCACTT
CTGCGCTCGGCCCTTCCGGCTGGCTGGTTTATTGCTGATAAATCTGGAGCCGGTGAGCGTGGGTCTCGCG
GTATCATTGCAGCACTGGGGCCAGATGGTAAGCCCTCCCGTATCGTAGTTATCTACACGACGGGGAGTCA
GGCAACTATGGATGAACGAAATAGACAGATCGCTGAGATAGGTGCCTCACTGATTAAGCATTGGTAACTG
TCAGACCAAGTTTACTCATATATACTTTAGATTGATTTAAAACTTCATTTTTAATTTAAAAGGATCTAGG
TGAAGATCCTTTTTGATAATCTCATGACCAAAATCCCTTAACGTGAGTTTTCGTTCCACTGAGCGTCAGA
CCCCGTAGAAAAGATCAAAGGATCTTCTTGAGATCCTTTTTTTCTGCGCGTAATCTGCTGCTTGCAAACA
AAAAAACCACCGCTACCAGCGGTGGTTTGTTTGCCGGATCAAGAGCTACCAACTCTTTTTCCGAAGGTAA
CTGGCTTCAGCAGAGCGCAGATACCAAATACTGTTCTTCTAGTGTAGCCGTAGTTAGGCCACCACTTCAA
GAACTCTGTAGCACCGCCTACATACCTCGCTCTGCTAATCCTGTTACCAGTGGCTGCTGCCAGTGGCGAT
AAGTCGTGTCTTACCGGGTTGGACTCAAGACGATAGTTACCGGATAAGGCGCAGCGGTCGGGCTGAACGG
GGGGTTCGTGCACACAGCCCAGCTTGGAGCGAACGACCTACACCGAACTGAGATACCTACAGCGTGAGCT
ATGAGAAAGCGCCACGCTTCCCGAAGGGAGAAAGGCGGACAGGTATCCGGTAAGCGGCAGGGTCGGAACA
GGAGAGCGCACGAGGGAGCTTCCAGGGGGAAACGCCTGGTATCTTTATAGTCCTGTCGGGTTTCGCCACC
TCTGACTTGAGCGTCGATTTTTGTGATGCTCGTCAGGGGGGCGGAGCCTATGGAAAAACGCCAGCAACGC
GGCCTTTTTACGGTTCCTGGCCTTTTGCTGGCCTTTTGCTCACATGTTCTTTCCTGCGTTATCCCCTGAT
TCTGTGGATAACCGTATTACCGCCTTTGAGTGAGCTGATACCGCTCGCCGCAGCCGAACGACCGAGCGCA
GCGAGTCAGTGAGCGAGGAAGCGGAAGAGCGCCCAATACGCAAACCGCCTCTCCCCGCGCGTTGGCCGAT
TCATTAATGCAGCTGGCACGACAGGTTTCCCGACTGGAAAGCGGGCAGTGAGCGCAACGCAATTAATGTG
AGTTAGCTCACTCATTAGGCACCCCAGGCTTTACACTTTATGCTTCCGGCTCGTATGTTGTGTGGAATTG
TGAGCGGATAACAATTTCACACAGGAAACAGCTATGACCATGATTACGCCAAGCGCGCAATTAACCCTCA
CTAAAGGGAACAAAAGCTGGAGCTGCAAGC
Features (pLannotate 1.2.2; 31 found; start..end, strand, type, name):
      5..231     +  promoter       RSV promoter: Rous sarcoma virus enhancer/promoter
    232..412     +  LTR            5' LTR (truncated): truncated 5' long terminal repeat (LTR) from HIV-1
    459..584     +  misc_feature   HIV-1 Ψ: packaging signal of human immunodeficiency virus type 1
    568..931     +  CDS            HIV-1 gag (fragment): gag protein from human immunodeficiency virus 1; gag
   1077..1310    +  misc_feature   RRE: The Rev response element (RRE) of HIV-1 allows for Rev-dependent mRNA export from the nucleus to the cytoplasm.
   1687..1713    +  CDS            Rev (fragment): human immunodeficiency virus 1 (HIV-1) Rev protein; rev; enhances nuclear export of unspliced and incompletely spliced viral mRNAs
   1720..1743    +  promoter       SV40 promoter (fragment): SV40 early promoter
   1744..1815    +  promoter       SV40 promoter (fragment): SV40 enhancer and early promoter
   1839..1974    +  rep_origin     SV40 ori: SV40 origin of replication
   2020..2616    +  CDS            PuroR (fragment): puromycin N-acetyltransferase; pac from Streptomyces; confers resistance to puromycin
   2665..2782    +  misc_feature   cPPT/CTS: central polypurine tract and central termination sequence of HIV-1
   2847..2913    +  CDS            small t antigen (fragment): SV40 (simian virus 40) small t antigen
   2920..4098    +  promoter       EF-1α promoter: strong constitutive promoter for human elongation factor EF-1α
   4115..7504    +  CDS            CIITA: C2TA_HUMAN - Also known as MHC2TA. Experimental evidence at protein level: Swiss-Prot protein existence level 1. Essential for transcriptional activity of the HLA class II promoter; activation is via the proximal promoter. No DNA binding of in vitro translated CIITA was detected. May act in a coactivator-like fashion through protein-protein interactions by contacting factors binding to the proximal MHC class II promoter, to elements of the transcription machinery, or both. Alternatively it may activate HLA class II transcription by modifying proteins that bind to the MHC class II promoter. Als
   7520..7573    +  promoter       U6 promoter (fragment): RNA polymerase III promoter for human U6 snRNA
   7615..8203    +  misc_feature   WPRE: woodchuck hepatitis virus posttranscriptional regulatory element
   8254..8273    +  misc_feature   cPPT/CTS (fragment): central polypurine tract and central termination sequence of HIV-1
   8275..8508    +  LTR            3' LTR (ΔU3): self-inactivating 3' long terminal repeat (LTR) from HIV-1
   8586..8707    +  polyA_signal   SV40 poly(A) signal: SV40 polyadenylation signal
   8747..8882    +  rep_origin     SV40 ori: SV40 origin of replication
   8903..8921    -  promoter       T7 promoter: promoter for bacteriophage T7 RNA polymerase
   8929..9084    +  CDS            lacZα (fragment): LacZα fragment of β-galactosidase; lacZ fragment
   9089..9517    +  rep_origin     f1 ori (sequence partly withheld): f1 bacteriophage origin of replication; arrow indicates direction of (+) strand synthesis
   9570..9674    +  promoter       AmpR promoter: bla
   9675..10535   +  CDS            AmpR: β-lactamase; bla; confers resistance to ampicillin, carbenicillin, and related antibiotics
  10706..11294   +  rep_origin     ori: high-copy-number ColE1/pMB1/pBR322/pUC origin of replication
  11477..11569   +  CDS            lacI (fragment): lac repressor; lacI; The lac repressor binds to the lac operator to inhibit transcription in E. coli. This inhibition can be relieved by adding lactose or isopropyl-β-D-thiogalactopyranoside (IPTG).
  11582..11603   +  protein_bind   CAP binding site: CAP binding activates transcription in the presence of cAMP. E. coli catabolite activator protein
  11618..11648   +  promoter       lac promoter: promoter for the E. coli lac operon
  11652..11674   +  protein_bind   lac operator (fragment): The lac repressor binds to the lac operator to inhibit transcription in E. coli. This inhibition can be relieved by adding lactose or isopropyl-β-D-thiogalactopyranoside (IPTG). lac repressor encoded by lacI
  11717..11735   +  promoter       T3 promoter: promoter for bacteriophage T3 RNA polymerase
