[The description below was written by a language model from this plasmid's Addgene catalogue record and pLannotate feature annotations shown in this document.]
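Description:
TFORF2302 is a lentiviral mammalian expression plasmid built on the pLX_TRC317 backbone, carrying the human CIITA open reading frame (class II MHC transactivator, also known as MHC2TA) as one member of a barcoded transcription factor ORF collection. It is propagated in E. coli through a high-copy ColE1/pUC-type origin with ampicillin resistance (AmpR). An f1 origin and remnants of a lacZα/lac promoter cloning region flanked by T7 and T3 promoters are also present in the bacterial backbone. The depositor notes that the plasmid can recombine, which is common for LTR-containing vectors.

The viral portion has a third-generation, self-inactivating layout. An RSV promoter drives a truncated HIV-1 5' LTR, followed by the Ψ packaging signal with a partial gag sequence and the Rev response element. The cassette ends in a ΔU3 3' LTR and an SV40 polyadenylation signal. Between the LTRs, an SV40 early promoter/origin region precedes a puromycin N-acetyltransferase gene for selecting transduced cells. A cPPT/CTS element, which aids nuclear import of the viral genome, comes next. The EF-1α promoter then drives constitutive expression of CIITA, annotated as a roughly 3.4 kb coding sequence, with a WPRE downstream to enhance transcript stability and expression. No epitope tag or reporter is annotated on the ORF.

According to the record, each vector in the series carries a unique 24-bp barcode so that the transcription factor can be identified in pooled overexpression screens. The barcode is not annotated in the feature table, so its position is not stated. A short U6 promoter fragment annotated between the ORF and the WPRE has no function stated in the record.
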