Addgene plasmid #142018: TFORF2302
Purpose: Lentiviral vector for overexpressing transcription factor ORFs with unique 24-bp barcodes. Barcodes facilitate identification of transcription factors in pooled screens.
Depositing lab: Feng Zhang. Depositing organization: Broad Institute. Publication: A transcription factor atlas of directed differentiation. Joung J, Ma S, Tay T, Geiger-Schuller KR, Kirchgatterer PC, Verdine VK, Guo B, Arias-Garcia MA, Allen WE, Singh A, Kuksenko O, Abudayyeh OO, Gootenberg JS, Fu Z, Macrae RK, Buenrostro JD, Regev A, Zhang F. Cell. 2023 Jan 5;186(1):209-229.e26. doi: 10.1016/j.cell.2022.11.026. PubMed 36608654.
Backbone
  Vector backbone: pLX_TRC317
  Backbone manufacturer: Broad Institute Genetic Perturbation Platform
  Backbone size w/o insert (bp): 8264
  Vector type: Mammalian Expression, Lentiviral
  Selectable markers: Puromycin
Growth in bacteria
  Bacterial resistance: Ampicillin, 100 μg/mL
  Growth temperature: 37°C
  Growth strain: NEB Stable
  Copy number: High Copy
Gene/Insert
  Gene/Insert name: CIITA
  Species: H. sapiens (human)
  Insert size (bp): 3494
  Entrez Gene: CIITA (a.k.a. C2TA, CIITAIV, MHC2TA, NLRA)
  Promoter: EF1a
  Cloning method: Unknown
  Sequencing primers: 5′ GGGTGGAGACTGAAGTTAGGCCAG; 3′ CACATAGCGTAAAAGGAGCAACATAG
Terms and licenses: Academic/Nonprofit Terms; Industry Terms: Not Available to Industry
Depositor comments: XM_011522493,NM_000246,ENST00000324288 . The transcription factor ORF portion of this plasmid was synthesized by Genewiz. Please test multiple small colonies in case of plasmid recombination. To make this collection available in a timely manner, a portion of this collection was not fully sequenced by Addgene. If an Addgene verified full plasmid sequence is not available, please contact us prior to placing an order to request the full sequence.
How to cite: TFORF2302 was a gift from Feng Zhang (Addgene plasmid # 142018 ; http://n2t.net/addgene:142018 ; RRID:Addgene_142018)
