>Addgene plasmid #142018 | TFORF2302 | depositor partial sequence | sequence record 278191 | Insert
ACCGCCACCATGCGTTGCCTGGCTCCACGCCCTGCTGGGTCCTACCTGTCAGAGCCCCAAGGCAGCTCAC
AGTGTGCCACCATGGAGTTGGGGCCCCTAGAAGGTGGCTACCTGGAGCTTCTTAACAGCGATGCTGACCC
CCTGTGCCTCTACCACTTCTATGACCAGATGGACCTGGCTGGAGAAGAAGAGATTGAGCTCTACTCAGAA
CCCGACACAGACACCATCAACTGCGACCAGTTCAGCAGGCTGTTGTGTGACATGGAAGGTGATGAAGAGA
CCAGGGAGGCTTATGCCAATATCGCGGAACTGGACCAGTATGTCTTCCAGGACTCCCAGCTGGAGGGCCT
GAGCAAGGACATTTTCAAGCACATAGGACCAGATGAAGTGATCGGTGAGAGTATGGAGATGCCAGCAGAA
GTTGGGCAGAAAAGTCAGAAAAGACCCTTCCCAGAGGAGCTTCCGGCAGACCTGAAGCACTGGAAGCCAG
CTGAGCCCCCCACTGTGGTGACTGGCAGTCTCCTAGTGGGACCAGTGAGCGACTGCTCCACCCTGCCCTG
CCTGCCACTGCCTGCGCTGTTCAACCAGGAGCCAGCCTCCGGCCAGATGCGCCTGGAGAAAACCGACCAG
ATTCCCATGCCTTTCTCCAGTTCCTCGTTGAGCTGCCTGAATCTCCCTGAGGGACCCATCCAGTTTGTCC
CCACCATCTCCACTCTGCCCCATGGGCTCTGGCAAATCTCTGAGGCTGGAACAGGGGTCTCCAGTATATT
CATCTACCATGGTGAGGTGCCCCAGGCCAGCCAAGTACCCCCTCCCAGTGGATTCACTGTCCACGGCCTC
CCAACATCTCCAGACCGGCCAGGCTCCACCAGCCCCTTCGCTCCATCAGCCACTGACCTGCCCAGCATGC
CTGAACCTGCCCTGACCTCCCGAGCAAACATGACAGAGCACAAGACGTCCCCCACCCAATGCCCGGCAGC
TGGAGAGGTCTCCAACAAGCTTCCAAAATGGCCTGAGCCGGTGGAGCAGTTCTACCGCTCACTGCAGGAC
ACGTATGGTGCCGAGCCCGCAGGCCCGGATGGCATCCTAGTGGAGGTGGATCTGGTGCAGGCCAGGCTGG
AGAGGAGCAGCAGCAAGAGCCTGGAGCGGGAACTGGCCACCCCGGACTGGGCAGAACGGCAGCTGGCCCA
AGGAGGCCTGGCTGAGGTGCTGTTGGCTGCCAAGGAGCACCGGCGGCCGCGTGAGACACGAGTGATTGCT
GTGCTGGGCAAAGCTGGTCAGGGCAAGAGCTATTGGGCTGGGGCAGTGAGCCGGGCCTGGGCTTGTGGCC
GGCTTCCCCAGTACGACTTTGTCTTCTCTGTCCCCTGCCATTGCTTGAACCGTCCGGGGGATGCCTATGG
CCTGCAGGATCTGCTCTTCTCCCTGGGCCCACAGCCACTCGTGGCGGCCGATGAGGTTTTCAGCCACATC
TTGAAGAGACCTGACCGCGTTCTGCTCATCCTAGACGGCTTCGAGGAGCTGGAAGCGCAAGATGGCTTCC
TGCACAGCACGTGCGGACCGGCACCGGCGGAGCCCTGCTCCCTCCGGGGGCTGCTGGCCGGCCTTTTCCA
GAAGAAGCTGCTCCGAGGTTGCACCCTCCTCCTCACAGCCCGGCCCCGGGGCCGCCTGGTCCAGAGCCTG
AGCAAGGCCGACGCCCTATTTGAGCTGTCCGGCTTCTCCATGGAGCAGGCCCAGGCATACGTGATGCGCT
ACTTTGAGAGCTCAGGGATGACAGAGCACCAAGACAGAGCCCTGACGCTCCTCCGGGACCGGCCACTTCT
TCTCAGTCACAGCCACAGCCCTACTTTGTGCCGGGCAGTGTGCCAGCTCTCAGAGGCCCTGCTGGAGCTT
GGGGAGGACGCCAAGCTGCCCTCCACGCTCACGGGACTCTATGTCGGCCTGCTGGGCCGTGCAGCCCTCG
ACAGCCCCCCCGGGGCCCTGGCAGAGCTGGCCAAGCTGGCCTGGGAGCTGGGCCGCAGACATCAAAGTAC
CCTACAGGAGGACCAGTTCCCATCCGCAGACGTGAGGACCTGGGCGATGGCCAAAGGCTTAGTCCAACAC
CCACCGCGGGCCGCAGAGTCCGAGCTGGCCTTCCCCAGCTTCCTCCTGCAATGCTTCCTGGGGGCCCTGT
GGCTGGCTCTGAGTGGCGAAATCAAGGACAAGGAGCTCCCGCAGTACCTAGCATTGACCCCAAGGAAGAA
GAGGCCCTATGACAACTGGCTGGAGGGCGTGCCACGCTTTCTGGCTGGGCTGATCTTCCAGCCTCCCGCC
CGCTGCCTGGGAGCCCTACTCGGGCCATCGGCGGCTGCCTCGGTGGACAGGAAGCAGAAGGTGCTTGCGA
GGTACCTGAAGCGGCTGCAGCCGGGGACACTGCGGGCGCGGCAGCTGCTGGAGCTGCTGCACTGCGCCCA
CGAGGCCGAGGAGGCTGGAATTTGGCAGCACGTGGTACAGGAGCTCCCCGGCCGCCTCTCTTTTCTGGGC
ACCCGCCTCACGCCTCCTGATGCACATGTACTGGGCAAGGCCTTGGAGGCGGCGGGCCAAGACTTCTCCC
TGGACCTCCGCAGCACTGGCATTTGCCCCTCTGGATTGGGGAGCCTCGTGGGACTCAGCTGTGTCACCCG
TTTCAGGGCTGCCTTGAGCGACACGGTGGCGCTGTGGGAGTCCCTGCAGCAGCATGGGGAGACCAAGCTA
CTTCAGGCAGCAGAGGAGAAGTTCACCATCGAGCCTTTCAAAGCCAAGTCCCTGAAGGATGTGGAAGACC
TGGGAAAGCTTGTGCAGACTCAGAGGACGAGAAGTTCCTCGGAAGACACAGCTGGGGAGCTCCCTGCTGT
TCGGGACCTAAAGAAACTGGAGTTTGCGCTGGGCCCTGTCTCAGGCCCCCAGGCTTTCCCCAAACTGGTG
CGGATCCTCACGGCCTTTTCCTCCCTGCAGCATCTGGACCTGGATGCGCTGAGTGAGAACAAGATCGGGG
ACGAGGGTGTCTCGCAGCTCTCAGCCACCTTCCCCCAGCTGAAGTCCTTGGAAACCCTCAATCTGTCCCA
GAACAACATCACTGACCTGGGTGCCTACAAACTCGCCGAGGCCCTGCCTTCGCTCGCTGCATCCCTGCTC
AGGCTAAGCTTGTACAATAACTGCATCTGCGACGTGGGAGCCGAGAGCTTGGCTCGTGTGCTTCCGGACA
TGGTGTCCCTCCGGGTGATGGACGTCCAGTACAACAAGTTCACGGCTGCCGGGGCCCAGCAGCTCGCTGC
CAGCCTTCGGAGGTGTCCTCATGTGGAGACGCTGGCGATGTGGACGCCCACCATCCCATTCAGTGTCCAG
GAACACCTGCAACAACAGGATTCACGGATCAGCCTGAGATAGTAATGAACTAGTCCGTAACTTGAAAGTA
TTTCGATTTCTTGGCTTTATATATCTTGTGGAAAGGACGAAATTCTCATACTATCCGCTGTCGA
