>Addgene plasmid #142018 | TFORF2302 | depositor partial sequence | sequence record 278192 | Barcode
AATTCTCATACTATCCGCTGTCGA
